>Addgene plasmid #216002 | AA007 | addgene full sequence | sequence record 431498 | Addgene NGS Result
TCGCGCGTTTCGGTGATGACGGTGAAAACCTCTGACACATGCAGCTCCCGGAGACGGTCACAGCTTGTCT
GTAAGCGGATGCCGGGAGCAGACAAGCCCGTCAGGGCGCGTCAGCGGGTGTTGGCGGGTGTCGGGGCTGG
CTTAACTATGCGGCATCAGAGCAGATTGTACTGAGAGTGCACCATATGCGGTGTGAAATACCGCACAGAT
GCGTAAGGAGAAAATACCGCATCAGGCGCCATTCGCCATTCAGGCTGCGCAACTGTTGGGAAGGGCGATC
GGTGCGGGCCTCTTCGCTATTACGCCAGCTGGCGAAAGGGGGATGTGCTGCAAGGCGATTAAGTTGGGTA
ACGCCAGGGTTTTCCCAGTCACGACGTTGTAAAACGACGGCCAGAGAATTCGAGCTCGGTACCTCGCGAA
TACATCTAGATGAAGACTGGCAGCGACAAGAAGTACAGCATCGGCCTGGACATCGGCACCAACTCTGTGG
GCTGGGCCGTGATCACCGACGAGTACAAGGTGCCCAGCAAGAAATTCAAGGTGCTGGGCAACACCGACCG
GCACAGCATCAAGAAGAACCTGATCGGAGCCCTGCTGTTCGACAGCGGCGAAACAGCCGAGGCCACCCGG
CTGAAGAGAACCGCCAGAAGAAGATACACCAGACGGAAGAACCGGATCTGCTATCTGCAAGAGATCTTCA
GCAACGAGATGGCCAAGGTGGACGACAGCTTCTTCCACAGACTGGAAGAGTCCTTCCTGGTGGAAGAGGA
TAAGAAGCACGAGCGGCACCCCATCTTCGGCAACATCGTGGACGAGGTGGCCTACCACGAGAAGTACCCC
ACCATCTACCACCTGAGAAAGAAACTGGTGGACAGCACCGACAAGGCCGACCTGCGGCTGATCTATCTGG
CCCTGGCCCACATGATCAAGTTCCGGGGCCACTTCCTGATCGAGGGCGACCTGAACCCCGACAACAGCGA
CGTGGACAAGCTGTTCATCCAGCTGGTGCAGACCTACAACCAGCTGTTCGAGGAAAACCCCATCAACGCT
AGCGGCGTGGACGCCAAGGCCATCCTGTCTGCCAGACTGAGCAAGAGCAGACGGCTGGAAAATCTGATCG
CCCAGCTGCCCGGCGAGAAGAAGAATGGCCTGTTCGGCAACCTGATTGCCCTGAGCCTGGGCCTGACCCC
CAACTTCAAGAGCAACTTCGACCTGGCCGAGGATGCCAAACTGCAGCTGAGCAAGGACACCTACGACGAC
GACCTGGACAACCTGCTGGCCCAGATCGGCGACCAGTACGCCGACCTGTTTCTGGCCGCCAAGAACCTGT
CCGACGCCATCCTGCTGAGCGACATCCTGAGAGTGAACACCGAGATCACCAAGGCCCCCCTGAGCGCCTC
TATGATCAAGAGATACGACGAGCACCACCAGGACCTGACCCTGCTGAAAGCTCTCGTGCGGCAGCAGCTG
CCTGAGAAGTACAAAGAGATTTTCTTCGACCAGAGCAAGAACGGCTACGCCGGCTACATTGACGGCGGAG
CCAGCCAGGAAGAGTTCTACAAGTTCATCAAGCCCATCCTGGAAAAGATGGACGGCACCGAGGAACTGCT
CGTGAAGCTGAACAGAGAGGACCTGCTGCGGAAGCAGCGGACCTTCGACAACGGCAGCATCCCCCACCAG
ATCCACCTGGGAGAGCTGCACGCCATTCTGCGGCGGCAGGAAGATTTTTACCCATTCCTGAAGGACAACC
GGGAAAAGATCGAGAAGATCCTGACCTTCCGCATCCCCTACTACGTGGGCCCTCTGGCCAGGGGAAACAG
CAGATTCGCCTGGATGACCAGAAAGAGCGAGGAAACCATCACCCCCTGGAACTTCGAGGAAGTGGTGGAC
AAGGGCGCTTCCGCCCAGAGCTTCATCGAGCGGATGACCAACTTCGATAAGAACCTGCCCAACGAGAAGG
TGCTGCCCAAGCACAGCCTGCTGTACGAGTACTTCACCGTGTATAACGAGCTGACCAAAGTGAAATACGT
GACCGAGGGAATGAGAAAGCCCGCCTTCCTGAGCGGCGAGCAGAAAAAGGCCATCGTGGACCTGCTGTTC
AAGACCAACCGGAAAGTGACCGTGAAGCAGCTGAAAGAGGACTACTTCAAGAAAATCGAGTGCTTCGACT
CCGTGGAAATCTCCGGCGTGGAAGATCGGTTCAACGCCTCCCTGGGCACATACCACGATCTGCTGAAAAT
TATCAAGGACAAGGACTTCCTGGACAATGAGGAAAACGAGGACATTCTGGAAGATATCGTGCTGACCCTG
ACACTGTTTGAGGACAGAGAGATGATCGAGGAACGGCTGAAAACCTATGCCCACCTGTTCGACGACAAAG
TGATGAAGCAGCTGAAGCGGCGGAGATACACCGGCTGGGGCAGGCTGAGCCGGAAGCTGATCAACGGCAT
CCGGGACAAGCAGTCCGGCAAGACAATCCTGGATTTCCTGAAGTCCGACGGCTTCGCCAACAGAAACTTC
ATGCAGCTGATCCACGACGACAGCCTGACCTTTAAAGAGGACATCCAGAAAGCCCAGGTGTCCGGCCAGG
GCGATAGCCTGCACGAGCACATTGCCAATCTGGCCGGCAGCCCCGCCATTAAGAAGGGCATCCTGCAGAC
AGTGAAGGTGGTGGACGAGCTCGTGAAAGTGATGGGCCGGCACAAGCCCGAGAACATCGTGATCGAAATG
GCCAGAGAGAACCAGACCACCCAGAAGGGACAGAAGAACAGCCGCGAGAGAATGAAGCGGATCGAAGAGG
GCATCAAAGAGCTGGGCAGCCAGATCCTGAAAGAACACCCAGTGGAAAACACCCAGCTGCAGAACGAGAA
GCTGTACCTGTACTACCTGCAGAATGGGCGGGATATGTACGTGGACCAGGAACTGGACATCAACCGGCTG
TCCGACTACGATGTGGACCATATCGTGCCTCAGAGCTTTCTGAAGGACGACTCCATCGACAACAAGGTGC
TGACCAGAAGCGACAAGAACCGGGGCAAGAGCGACAACGTGCCCTCCGAAGAGGTCGTGAAGAAGATGAA
GAACTACTGGCGGCAGCTGCTGAACGCCAAGCTGATTACCCAGAGAAAGTTCGACAATCTGACCAAGGCC
GAGAGAGGCGGCCTGAGCGAACTGGATAAGGCCGGCTTCATCAAGAGACAGCTGGTGGAAACCCGGCAGA
TCACAAAGCACGTGGCACAGATCCTGGACTCCCGGATGAACACTAAGTACGACGAGAATGACAAGCTGAT
CCGGGAAGTGAAAGTGATCACCCTGAAGTCCAAGCTGGTGTCCGATTTCCGGAAGGATTTCCAGTTTTAC
AAAGTGCGCGAGATCAACAACTACCACCACGCCCACGACGCCTACCTGAACGCCGTCGTGGGAACCGCCC
TGATCAAAAAGTACCCTAAGCTGGAAAGCGAGTTCGTGTACGGCGACTACAAGGTGTACGACGTGCGGAA
GATGATCGCCAAGAGCGAGCAGGAAATCGGCAAGGCTACCGCCAAGTACTTCTTCTACAGCAACATCATG
AACTTTTTCAAGACCGAGATTACCCTGGCCAACGGCGAGATCCGGAAGCGGCCTCTGATCGAGACAAACG
GCGAAACCGGGGAGATCGTGTGGGATAAGGGCCGGGATTTTGCCACCGTGCGGAAAGTGCTGAGCATGCC
CCAAGTGAATATCGTGAAAAAGACCGAGGTGCAGACAGGCGGCTTCAGCAAAGAGTCTATCCTGCCCAAG
AGGAACAGCGATAAGCTGATCGCCAGAAAGAAGGACTGGGACCCTAAGAAGTACGGCGGCTTCGACAGCC
CCACCGTGGCCTATTCTGTGCTGGTGGTGGCCAAAGTGGAAAAGGGCAAGTCCAAGAAACTGAAGAGTGT
GAAAGAGCTGCTGGGGATCACCATCATGGAAAGAAGCAGCTTCGAGAAGAATCCCATCGACTTTCTGGAA
GCCAAGGGCTACAAAGAAGTGAAAAAGGACCTGATCATCAAGCTGCCTAAGTACTCCCTGTTCGAGCTGG
AAAACGGCCGGAAGAGAATGCTGGCCTCTGCCGGCGAACTGCAGAAGGGAAACGAACTGGCCCTGCCCTC
CAAATATGTGAACTTCCTGTACCTGGCCAGCCACTATGAGAAGCTGAAGGGCTCCCCCGAGGATAATGAG
CAGAAACAGCTGTTTGTGGAACAGCACAAGCACTACCTGGACGAGATCATCGAGCAGATCAGCGAGTTCT
CCAAGAGAGTGATCCTGGCCGACGCTAATCTGGACAAAGTGCTGTCCGCCTACAACAAGCACCGGGATAA
GCCCATCAGAGAGCAGGCCGAGAATATCATCCACCTGTTTACCCTGACCAATCTGGGAGCCCCTGCCGCC
TTCAAGTACTTTGACACCACCATCGACCGGAAGAGGTACACCAGCACCAAAGAGGTGCTGGACGCCACCC
TGATCCACCAGAGCATCACCGGCCTGTACGAGACACGAATCGATTTGTCTCAGCTGGGAGGCGATGGGTC
CAAGTCTTCATCGGATCCCGGGCCCGTCGACTGCAGAGGCCTGCATGCAAGCTTGGTGTAATCATGGTCA
TAGCTGTTTCCTGTGTGAAATTGTTATCCGCTCACAATTCCACACAACATACGAGCCGGAAGCATAAAGT
GTAAAGCCTGGGGTGCCTAATGAGTGAGCTAACTCACATTAATTGCGTTGCGCTCACTGCCCGCTTTCCA
GTCGGGAAACCTGTCGTGCCAGCTGCATTAATGAATCGGCCAACGCGCGGGGAGAGGCGGTTTGCGTATT
GGGCGCTCTTCCGCTTCCTCGCTCACTGACTCGCTGCGCTCGGTCGTTCGGCTGCGGCGAGCGGTATCAG
CTCACTCAAAGGCGGTAATACGGTTATCCACAGAATCAGGGGATAACGCAGGAAAGAACATGTGAGCAAA
AGGCCAGCAAAAGGCCAGGAACCGTAAAAAGGCCGCGTTGCTGGCGTTTTTCCATAGGCTCCGCCCCCCT
GACGAGCATCACAAAAATCGACGCTCAAGTCAGAGGTGGCGAAACCCGACAGGACTATAAAGATACCAGG
CGTTTCCCCCTGGAAGCTCCCTCGTGCGCTCTCCTGTTCCGACCCTGCCGCTTACCGGATACCTGTCCGC
CTTTCTCCCTTCGGGAAGCGTGGCGCTTTCTCATAGCTCACGCTGTAGGTATCTCAGTTCGGTGTAGGTC
GTTCGCTCCAAGCTGGGCTGTGTGCACGAACCCCCCGTTCAGCCCGACCGCTGCGCCTTATCCGGTAACT
ATCGTCTTGAGTCCAACCCGGTAAGACACGACTTATCGCCACTGGCAGCAGCCACTGGTAACAGGATTAG
CAGAGCGAGGTATGTAGGCGGTGCTACAGAGTTCTTGAAGTGGTGGCCTAACTACGGCTACACTAGAAGA
ACAGTATTTGGTATCTGCGCTCTGCTGAAGCCAGTTACCTTCGGAAAAAGAGTTGGTAGCTCTTGATCCG
GCAAACAAACCACCGCTGGTAGCGGTGGTTTTTTTGTTTGCAAGCAGCAGATTACGCGCAGAAAAAAAGG
ATCTCAAGAAGATCCTTTGATCTTTTCTACGGGGTCTGACGCTCAGTGGAACGAAAACTCACGTTAAGGG
ATTTTGGTCATGAGATTATCAAAAAGGATCTTCACCTAGATCCTTTTAAATTAAAAATGAAGTTTTAAAT
CAAGCCCAATCTGAATAATGTTACAACCAATTAACCAATTCTGATTAGAAAAACTCATCGAGCATCAAAT
GAAACTGCAATTTATTCATATCAGGATTATCAATACCATATTTTTGAAAAAGCCGTTTCTGTAATGAAGG
AGAAAACTCACCGAGGCAGTTCCATAGGATGGCAAGATCCTGGTATCGGTCTGCGATTCCGACTCGTCCA
ACATCAATACAACCTATTAATTTCCCCTCGTCAAAAATAAGGTTATCAAGTGAGAAATCACCATGAGTGA
CGACTGAATCCGGTGAGAATGGCAAAAGTTTATGCATTTCTTTCCAGACTTGTTCAACAGGCCAGCCATT
ACGCTCGTCATCAAAATCACTCGCATCAACCAAACCGTTATTCATTCGTGATTGCGCCTGAGCGAGACGA
AATACGCGATCGCTGTTAAAAGGACAATTACAAACAGGAATCGAATGCAACCGGCGCAGGAACACTGCCA
GCGCATCAACAATATTTTCACCTGAATCAGGATATTCTTCTAATACCTGGAATGCTGTTTTTCCGGGGAT
CGCAGTGGTGAGTAACCATGCATCATCAGGAGTACGGATAAAATGCTTGATGGTCGGAAGAGGCATAAAT
TCCGTCAGCCAGTTTAGTCTGACCATCTCATCTGTAACATCATTGGCAACGCTACCTTTGCCATGTTTCA
GAAACAACTCTGGCGCATCGGGCTTCCCATACAAGCGATAGATTGTCGCACCTGATTGCCCGACATTATC
GCGAGCCCATTTATACCCATATAAATCAGCATCCATGTTGGAATTTAATCGCGGCCTCGACGTTTCCCGT
TGAATATGGCTCATAACACCCCTTGTATTACTGTTTATGTAAGCAGACAGTTTTATTGTTCATGATGATA
TATTTTTATCTTGTGCAATGTAACATCAGAGATTTTGAGACACGGGCCAGAGCTGCA
Features (pLannotate 1.2.2; 10 found; start..end, strand, type, name):
    137..236     +  misc_feature   bom (fragment): basis of mobility region from pBR322
    242..399     -  CDS            lacZα (fragment): LacZα fragment of β-galactosidase; lacZ fragment
    445..4544    +  CDS            Cas9 (fragment): Cas9 (Csn1) endonuclease from the Streptococcus pyogenes Type II CRISPR/Cas system generates RNA-guided double strand breaks in DNA
   4641..4657    -  protein_bind   lac operator: The lac repressor binds to the lac operator to inhibit transcription in E. coli. This inhibition can be relieved by adding lactose or isopropyl-β-D-thiogalactopyranoside (IPTG). lac repressor encoded by lacI
   4665..4695    -  promoter       lac promoter: promoter for the E. coli lac operon
   4710..4731    -  protein_bind   CAP binding site: CAP binding activates transcription in the presence of cAMP. E. coli catabolite activator protein
   4744..4836    -  CDS            lacI (fragment): lac repressor; lacI; The lac repressor binds to the lac operator to inhibit transcription in E. coli. This inhibition can be relieved by adding lactose or isopropyl-β-D-thiogalactopyranoside (IPTG).
   5019..5607    -  rep_origin     ori: high-copy-number ColE1/pMB1/pBR322/pUC origin of replication
   5785..6594    -  CDS            KanR: aminoglycoside phosphotransferase; aph(3')-Ia; confers resistance to kanamycin in bacteria or G418 (Geneticin®) in eukaryotes
   6701..35      +  CDS            rop (fragment) (across the origin): Rop protein, which maintains plasmids at low copy number; rop
