[The description below was written by a language model from this plasmid's Addgene catalogue record and pLannotate feature annotations shown in this document.]
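Description:
AA007 is a fragment (module) plasmid from the Fragmid modular vector assembly toolkit, built on the pUC57-Kan cloning backbone and carrying the Cas protein module "Cas9_v1.1 [Sp]", the canonical Streptococcus pyogenes Cas9 that recognises an NGG PAM. It is a bacterial storage and donor plasmid rather than an expression vector in its own right. It replicates in E. coli from a high-copy ColE1/pUC-type origin and is selected with kanamycin through the aph(3')-Ia aminoglycoside phosphotransferase gene (KanR). The remaining annotated features are backbone remnants typical of pUC-derived vectors: partial bom, rop and lacI sequences, plus the lac promoter, lac operator, CAP binding site and a lacZα fragment flanking the cloning site that the insert interrupts.

The payload is a Cas9 coding sequence of about 4.1 kb, the RNA-guided endonuclease that makes double-strand breaks in target DNA. The annotation labels it a fragment match to the reference Cas9, which is consistent with a module designed to be joined to neighbouring parts. No eukaryotic promoter, polyadenylation signal, nuclear localisation signal, tag or guide RNA cassette is annotated, and the Cas9 sequence lies in the opposite orientation to the lac promoter. The elements needed for expression are presumably supplied by other fragments and a destination vector in the same system. The record does not state the cloning method or the sites used for assembly. According to the record, the construct's purpose is to serve as the Cas protein building block when assembling custom CRISPR vectors for the rapid testing of CRISPR technologies.
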