Addgene plasmid #216002: AA007
Purpose: Fragmid fragment: (Cas protein) canonical Cas9; NGG PAM
Depositing lab: John Doench. Publication: Modular vector assembly enables rapid assessment of emerging CRISPR technologies. McGee AV, Liu YV, Griffith AL, Szegletes ZM, Wen B, Kraus C, Miller NW, Steger RJ, Escude Velasco B, Bosch JA, Zirin JD, Viswanatha R, Sontheimer EJ, Goodale A, Greene MA, Green TM, Doench JG. Cell Genom. 2024 Mar 13;4(3):100519. doi: 10.1016/j.xgen.2024.100519. PubMed 38484704.
Backbone
  Vector backbone: pUC57-Kan
  Vector type: CRISPR ; Fragment
Growth in bacteria
  Bacterial resistance: Kanamycin, 50 μg/mL
  Growth temperature: 37°C
  Growth strain: DH5alpha
  Copy number: Unknown
Gene/Insert
  Gene/Insert name: Cas9_v1.1 [Sp]
  Species: Streptococcus pyogenes
  Cloning method: Unknown
Resource information
  A portion of this plasmid was derived from a plasmid made by: Genscript ID: U882JFK240-2
Terms and licenses: Academic/Nonprofit Terms; Industry Terms: Not Available to Industry
Depositor comments: Please visit https://www.biorxiv.org/content/10.1101/2023.10.25.564061v1 for bioRxiv preprint.
How to cite: AA007 was a gift from John Doench (Addgene plasmid # 216002 ; http://n2t.net/addgene:216002 ; RRID:Addgene_216002)
